>Addgene plasmid #35347 | pBbB3c-GFP | depositor full sequence | sequence record 43014 | pBbB3c-GFP sequence 5001 bps
GACGTCTTAATTACCCGACTGGTCTTTGGCACCAGCTTTTAAACGACGCCACAGAGTGGTGCGGCTAATC
CCCAGATAACGCGCCGCGGCGGTCTTATCGCCCTTAAAGCGCGCCAGTACATCCTGTAACGCGTTCGCAT
CCACGGTTGAAGGCGTCAGTTCTGCTGTGTTCACCATAAGCTCAGGTAATAACTGCCGCATAAATTGCCT
GTCCAGCGTTGGCGCGGGATCGACGCTTAAAAAAAGCGCCAGGCGCTCCATCATATTACGCAGTTCGCGA
ATATTACCGGGCCAGCGCCAGGCCAGCAAAAGCGGCTGACACTGTGTCAATCCATGACGTATCGATTCGG
TAAACGGAATTTCCATCGCCGCCAGCGACTGTTTTAAAAAGCTTTCCGCCAGCGGCAAAATATCAGCCTG
CCGCTCGCGCAAAGGAGGAAGCGTCAGACGCAGAATACTCAGGCGATAAAAGAGATCGGGGCGAAAACGT
CCTTGCATTATCTCCCGATCCAGATCGCAATGCGTAGCGCTGATCACCCGGACATCCACCGGGATCGGCT
GGTGTCCGCCGACGCGAGTGACGGCTTTTTCCTCCAGTACGCGCAAAAGTCGGGTTTGTAACGGCAAGGG
CATTTCGCCGATTTCATCCAGAAACAGCGTGCCGCCGTGTGCGATTTCAAACAGCCCCGCCCGGCCTCCT
CGTCGTGAACCGGTAAACGCGCCCTCTTCATAACCAAACAGTTCCGCTTCCAGCAACGACTCGGTAATCG
CGCCGCAATTGACGGCGACAAAGGGAGGGGATGGCTTATTCTGACGGTGAGGCTGGCGGTGAAAGAACGT
CTGGTGAATCGCCTGCGCCGCCAGCTCTTTTCCGGTCCCTGTTTCCCCCTGAATCAGCACTGCCGCACGG
GAGCGGGCATAGAGCGTAATCGTCTGGCGGAGCTGCTCCATTTGCGGCGACTGGCCGCGTATATCGCCCA
GTTCATACCGGGTTTGTAATCCCTTGCCGGATGGGTAATCCACGCGCTGGCGCCGTGTCAGACGGGTCAT
ATCCAGCGCATCATGAAAAGCCTGACGAACGGTCGCCGCGGAATAAATAAAGATGGCGGTCATTCCTGCC
TCTTCCGCCAGATCGGTAATTAATCCCGCGCCGACGACGGCCTCAATACCGTTGGCCTTAAGTTCGTTAA
TTTGCCCGCGCGCGTCCTCTTCGGTGACATAGCTTCGCTGTTCAAGACGGAGGTGAAACGTTTTCTGAAA
GGCAAGTAAAGCCGGAATGGTCTCCTGATAGGTCACGATACCGATAGACGAGGTGAGCTTTCCCGCTTTC
GCCAGCGCCTGTAATACATCGAATCCGCTGGGCTTGATGAGGATCACCGGTATTGACAGGCGGCTTTTTA
AATAGGCCCCATTCGAACCCGCCGCGATAATCGCGTCGCAGCGCTCGGTCGCCAGTTTTTTGCGAATGTA
GGTCACCGCCTTTTCAAAGCCGAGTTGAATAGGCGTGATGGTCGCCAGATGATCAAATTCCAGGCTGATA
TCCCGAAACAGTTCGAACAGACGCGTTACGGAGACCGTCCAGATCACCGGTTTATCGCTATTATCGCGCG
GAGCGCTGTGGGCAGTCGTCATCGCAGTAGATTCATCTTTAAGGGGCGATTTTTTGTTTTAAACGTGTTT
CATAAATGTTGCAATGAAACAGGGTGATTCGTTTCATGAAACGTTAGCTGACACGTTTTTTTTTCCCTTA
ATCGCGCTTATTCATAACAGAAATGACTGTAATTACCTGTTTTTAAATCTCATTGTATTTAATTTTCTCG
CTGCCTCTTTGCCTGGCATAGCCTTTGCTTTGGTGAATACATCTTGAATAACAATTTACTAACATGGAAT
TCAAAAGATCTTTTAAGAAGGAGATATACATATGAGTAAAGGAGAAGAACTTTTCACTGGAGTTGTCCCA
ATTCTTGTTGAATTAGATGGTGATGTTAATGGGCACAAATTTTCTGTCAGTGGAGAGGGTGAAGGTGATG
CAACATACGGAAAACTTACCCTTAAATTTATTTGCACTACTGGAAAACTACCTGTTCCGTGGCCAACACT
TGTCACTACTTTCTCTTATGGTGTTCAATGCTTTTCCCGTTATCCGGATCACATGAAACGGCATGACTTT
TTCAAGAGTGCCATGCCCGAAGGTTATGTACAGGAACGCACTATATCTTTCAAAGATGACGGGAACTACA
AGACGCGTGCTGAAGTCAAGTTTGAAGGTGATACCCTTGTTAATCGTATCGAGTTAAAAGGTATTGATTT
TAAAGAAGATGGAAACATTCTCGGACACAAACTGGAGTACAACTATAACTCACACAATGTATACATCACG
GCAGACAAACAAAAGAATGGAATCAAAGCTAACTTCAAAATTCGCCACAACATTGAAGATGGCTCCGTTC
AACTAGCAGACCATTATCAACAAAATACTCCAATTGGCGATGGCCCTGTCCTTTTACCAGACAACCATTA
CCTGTCCACACAATCTGCCCTTTCGAAAGATCCCAACGAAAAGCGTGACCACATGGTCCTTCTTGAGTTT
GTAACTGCTGCTGGGATTACACATGGCATGGATGAGCTCTACAAATAAGGATCCAAACTCGAGTAAGGAT
CTCCAGGCATCAAATAAAACGAAAGGCTCAGTCGAAAGACTGGGCCTTTCGTTTTATCTGTTGTTTGTCG
GTGAACGCTCTCTACTAGAGTCACACTGGCTCACCTTCGGGTGGGCCTTTCTGCGTTTATACCTAGGCTA
CAGCCGATAGTCTGGAACAGCGCACTTACGGGTTGCTGCGCAACCCAAGTGCTACCGGCGCGGCAGCGTG
ACCCGTGTCGGCGGCTCCAACGGCTCGCCATCGTCCAGAAAACACGGCTCATCGGGCATCGGCAGGCGCT
GCTGCCCGCGCCGTTCCCATTCCTCCGTTTCGGTCAAGGCTGGCAGGTCTGGTTCCATGCCCGGAATGCC
GGGCTGGCTGGGCGGCTCCTCGCCGGGGCCGGTCGGTAGTTGCTGCTCGCCCGGATACAGGGTCGGGATG
CGGCGCAGGTCGCCATGCCCCAACAGCGATTCGTCCTGGTCGTCGTGATCAACCACCACGGCGGCACTGA
ACACCGACAGGCGCAACTGGTCGCGGGGCTGGCCCCACGCCACGCGGTCATTGACCACGTAGGCCAACAC
GGTGCCGGGGCCGTTGAGCTTCACGACGGAGATCCAGCGCTCGGCCACCAAGTCCTTGACTGCGTATTGG
ACCGTCCGCAAAGAACGTCCGATGAGCTTGGAAAGTGTCTTCTGGCTGACCACCACGGCGTTCTGGTGGC
CCATCTGCGCCACGAGGTGATGCAGCAGCATTGCCGCCGTGGGTTTCCTCGCAATAAGCCCGGCCCACGC
CTCATGCGCTTTGCGTTCCGTTTGCACCCAGTGACCGGGCTTGTTCTTGGCTTGAATGCCGATTTCTCTG
GACTGCGTGGCCATGCTTATCTCCATGCGGTAGGGGTGCCGCACGGTTGCGGCACCATGCGCAATCAGCT
GCAACTTTTCGGCAGCGCGACAACAATTATGCGTTGCGTAAAAGTGGCAGTCAATTACAGATTTTCTTTA
ACCTACGCAATGAGCTATTGCGGGGGGTGCCGCAATGAGCTGTTGCGTACCCCCCTTTTTTAAGTTGTTG
ATTTTTAAGTCTTTCGCATTTCGCCCTATATCTAGTTCTTTGGTGCCCAAAGAAGGGCACCCCTGCGGGG
TTCCCCCACGCCTTCGGCGCGGCTCCCCCTCCGGCAAAAAGTGGCCCCTCCGGGGCTTGTTGATCGACTG
CGCGGCCTTCGGCCTTGCCCAAGGTGGCGCTGCCCCCTTGGAACCCCCGCACTCGCCGCCGTGAGGCTCG
GGGGGCAGGCGGGCGGGCTTCGCCCTTCGACTGCCCCCACTCGCATAGGCTTGGGTCGTTCCAGGCGCGT
CAAGGCCAAGCCGCTGCGCGGTCGCTGCGCGAGCCTTGACCCGCCTTCCACTTGGTGTCCAACCGGCAAG
CGAAGCGCGCAGGCCGCAGGCCGGAGGCACTAGTGCTTGGATTCTCACCAATAAAAAACGCCCGGCGGCA
ACCGAGCGTTCTGAACAAATCCAGATGGAGTTCTGAGGTCATTACTGGATCTATCAACAGGAGTCCAAGC
GAGCTCGATATCAAATTACGCCCCGCCCTGCCACTCATCGCAGTACTGTTGTAATTCATTAAGCATTCTG
CCGACATGGAAGCCATCACAAACGGCATGATGAACCTGAATCGCCAGCGGCATCAGCACCTTGTCGCCTT
GCGTATAATATTTGCCCATGGTGAAAACGGGGGCGAAGAAGTTGTCCATATTGGCCACGTTTAAATCAAA
ACTGGTGAAACTCACCCAGGGATTGGCTGAGACGAAAAACATATTCTCAATAAACCCTTTAGGGAAATAG
GCCAGGTTTTCACCGTAACACGCCACATCTTGCGAATATATGTGTAGAAACTGCCGGAAATCGTCGTGGT
ATTCACTCCAGAGCGATGAAAACGTTTCAGTTTGCTCATGGAAAACGGTGTAACAAGGGTGAACACTATC
CCATATCACCAGCTCACCGTCTTTCATTGCCATACGAAATTCCGGATGAGCATTCATCAGGCGGGCAAGA
ATGTGAATAAAGGCCGGATAAAACTTGTGCTTATTTTTCTTTACGGTCTTTAAAAAGGCCGTAATATCCA
GCTGAACGGTCTGGTTATAGGTACATTGAGCAACTGACTGAAATGCCTCAAAATGTTCTTTACGATGCCA
TTGGGATATATCAACGGTGGTATATCCAGTGATTTTTTTCTCCATTTTAGCTTCCTTAGCTCCTGAAAAT
CTCGATAACTCAAAAAATACGCCCGGTAGTGATCTTATTTCATTATGGTGAAAGTTGGAACCTCTTACGT
GCCGATCAACGTCTCATTTTCGCCAGATATC
Features (pLannotate 1.2.2; 9 found; start..end, strand, type, name):
     34..1623    -  CDS            prpR: PRPR_ECOLI - Also known as yahP. Experimental evidence at protein level: Swiss-Prot protein existence level 1. Involved in the transcriptional regulation of the propionate catabolism operon. From Escherichia coli (strain K12).
   1922..2635    +  CDS            &alpha;GFP: &alpha;GFP is a basic (constitutively fluorescent) long stokes shift fluorescent protein published in 1996, derived from Aequorea victoria.
   2671..2742    +  terminator     rrnB T1 terminator: transcription terminator T1 from the E. coli rrnB gene
   2758..2785    +  terminator     T7Te terminator: phage T7 early transcription terminator
   2852..3514    -  CDS            pBBR1 Rep: replication protein for the broad-host-range plasmid pBBR1 from Bordetella bronchiseptica
   3515..4088    -  rep_origin     pBBR1 oriV (fragment): replication origin of the broad-host-range plasmid pBBR1 from Bordetella bronchiseptica; requires the pBBR1 Rep protein for replication
   4101..4195    -  terminator     lambda t0 terminator: transcription terminator from phage lambda
   4219..4875    -  CDS            cat: CAT_ECOLX - Experimental evidence at protein level: Swiss-Prot protein existence level 1. This enzyme is an effector of chloramphenicol resistance in bacteria. From Escherichia coli. This protein is used as a marker in many commonly used cloning vectors, such as pACYC184.
   4876..4978    -  promoter       cat promoter: promoter of the E. coli cat gene encoding chloramphenicol acetyltransferase
