[The description below was written by a language model from this plasmid's Addgene catalogue record and pLannotate feature annotations shown in this document.]
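Description:
pBbB3c-GFP is a bacterial expression plasmid from the BglBrick (pBb) family of synthetic-biology vectors, a modular set in which origin, promoter and resistance marker are interchangeable and documented as standardised parts. This member carries the pBBR1 replicon: the feature table shows the pBBR1 Rep coding sequence next to a fragment of the pBBR1 oriV, which depends on Rep to fire. The replicon comes from a broad-host-range Bordetella bronchiseptica plasmid, and the record lists it as low copy. Selection is by chloramphenicol, through a cat (chloramphenicol acetyltransferase) gene driven by its own promoter and followed by a lambda t0 terminator. The full sequence is 5,001 nt, which matches the stated 4,284 bp backbone plus a 717 bp insert.

The payload is a GFP reporter, annotated as an Aequorea victoria-derived variant and listed as synthetic. It is followed by tandem rrnB T1 and T7Te terminators that insulate the expression unit from the rest of the plasmid. The catalogue names the promoter "ProS", but no promoter is annotated upstream of GFP. The table does place the E. coli prpR gene in the opposite orientation on the other side of the roughly 300 nt unannotated region preceding GFP. PrpR is the transcriptional regulator of the propionate catabolism operon, so this divergent layout suggests a propionate-responsive expression system, although the record does not state the inducer.

The construct appears intended as a reporter for characterising this origin, promoter and marker combination, and as a template in which GFP can be exchanged for a gene of interest by restriction cloning.
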