Addgene plasmid #35347: pBbB3c-GFP
Depositing lab: Jay Keasling. Depositing organization: University of California, Berkeley. Publication: BglBrick vectors and datasheets: A synthetic biology platform for gene expression. Lee TS, Krupa RA, Zhang F, Hajimorad M, Holtz WJ, Prasad N, Lee SK, Keasling JD. J Biol Eng. 2011 Sep 20;5:12. 10.1186/1754-1611-5-12 PubMed 21933410.
Backbone
  Vector backbone: pBb
  Backbone size w/o insert (bp): 4284
  Vector type: Bacterial Expression, Synthetic Biology
Growth in bacteria
  Bacterial resistance: Chloramphenicol, 25 μg/mL
  Growth temperature: 37°C
  Growth strain: DH5alpha
  Copy number: Low Copy
Gene/Insert
  Gene/Insert name: GFP (alt name: JBEI Part ID: JPUB_000113)
  Species: Synthetic
  Insert size (bp): 717
  Promoter: ProS
  Cloning method: Restriction Enzyme
  Sequencing primers: 5′ GFP-R; 3′ GFP-F
Terms and licenses: Academic/Nonprofit Terms; Industry Terms: Not Available to Industry
Depositor comments: JBEI Part ID: JPUB_000113; Origin: BBR1
How to cite: pBbB3c-GFP was a gift from Jay Keasling (Addgene plasmid # 35347 ; http://n2t.net/addgene:35347 ; RRID:Addgene_35347)
