>Addgene plasmid #35347 | pBbB3c-GFP | addgene partial sequence | sequence record 43695 | GFP-F 5'-GGTCCTTCTTGAGTTTGTAAC-3'
CTACAAATAAGGATCCAAACTCGAGTAAGGATCTCCAGGCATCAAATAAAACGAAAGGCTCAGTCGAAAG
ACTGGGCCTTTCGTTTTATCTGTTGTTTGTCGGTGAACGCTCTCTACTAGAGTCACACTGGCTCACCTTC
GGGTGGGCCTTTCTGCGTTTATACCTAGGCTACAGCCGATAGTCTGGAACAGCGCACTTACGGGTTGCTG
CGCAACCCAAGTGCTACCGGCGCGGCAGCGTGACCCGTGTCGGCGGCTCCAACGGCTCGCCATCGTCCAG
AAAACACGGCTCATCGGGCATCGGCAGGCGCTGCTGCCCGCGCCGTTCCCATTCCTCCGTTTCGGTCAAG
GCTGGCAGGTCTGGTTCCATGCCCGGAATGCCGGGCTGGCTGGGCGGCTCCTCGCCGGGGCCGGTCGGTA
GTTGCTGCTCGCCCGGATACAGGGTCGGGATGCGGCGCAGGTCGCCATGCCCCAACAGCGATTCGTCCTG
GTCGTCGTGATCAACCACCACGGCGGCACTGAACACCGACAGGCGCAACTGGTCGCGGGGCTGGCCCCAC
GCCACGCGGTCATTGACCACGTAGGCCAACACGGTGCCGGGGCCGTTGAGCTTCACGACGGAGATCCAGC
GCTCGGCCACCAAGTCCTTGACTGCGTATTGGACCGTCCGCAAAGAACGTCCGATGAGCTTGGAAAGTGT
CTTCTGGCTGACCACCACGGCGTTCTGGTGGCCCATCTGCGCCACGAGGTGATGCAGCAGCATTGCCGCC
GTGGGTTTCCTCGCAATAAGCCCGGCCCACGCCTCATGCGCTTTGCGTTCCCGTTTGCACCCAGTGA
