>Addgene plasmid #35347 | pBbB3c-GFP | addgene partial sequence | sequence record 43696 | GFP-R 5'-CCATCTAATTCAACAAGAATTGGGACAAC-3'
TATATCTCCTTCTTAAAAGATCTTTTGAATTCCATGTTAGTAAATTGTTATTCAAGATGTATTCACCAAA
GCAAAGGCTATGCCAGGCAAAGAGGCAGCGAGAAAATTAAATACAATGAGATTTAAAAACAGGTAATTAC
AGTCATTTCTGTTATGAATAAGCGCGATTAAGGGAAAAAAAAACGTGTCAGCTAACGTTTCATGAAACGA
ATCACCCTGTTTCATTGCAACATTTATGAAACACGTTTAAAACAAAAAATCGCCCCTTAAAGATGAATCT
ACTGCGATGACGACTGCCCACAGCGCTCCGCGCGATAATAGCGATAAACCGGTGATCTGGACGGTCTCCG
TAACGCGTCTGTTCGAACTGTTTCGGGATATCAGCCTGGAATTTGATCATCTGGCGACCATCACGCCTAT
TCAACTCGGCTTTGAAAAGGCGGTGACCTACATTCGCAAAAAACTGGCGACCGAGCGCTGCGACGCGATT
ATCGCGGCGGGTTCGAATGGGGCCTATTTAAAAAGCCGCCTGTCAATACCGGTGATCCTCATCAAGCCCA
GCGGATTCGATGTATTACAGGCGCTGGCGAAAGCGGGAAAGCTCACCTCGTCTATCGGTATCGTGACCTA
TCAGGAGACCATTCCGGCTTTACTTGCCTTTCAGAAAACGTTTCACCTCCGTCTTGAACAGCGAAGCTAT
GTCACCGAAGAGGACGCGCGCGGGCAAATTAACGAACTTAAGGCCAACGGTATTGAGGCCGTCGTCGGCG
CGGGATTAATTACCGATCTGGCGGAAGAGGCAGGAATGACCGCCATCTTTATTTATTCCGCGGCGACCGT
TCG
